Addgene plasmid #118439: pDRF1-GW tdTomato-T2A-mTurquoise2
Purpose: Produces equimolar expression of tdTomato and mTq2
Depositing lab: Bas Teusink. Depositing organization: Vrije Universiteit Amsterdam. Publication: In vivo characterisation of fluorescent proteins in budding yeast. Botman D, de Groot DH, Schmidt P, Goedhart J, Teusink B. Sci Rep. 2019 Feb 19;9(1):2234. doi: 10.1038/s41598-019-38913-z. PubMed 30783202.
Backbone
  Vector backbone: pDRF1-GW
  Vector type: Yeast Expression
  Selectable markers: URA3
Growth in bacteria
  Bacterial resistance: Ampicillin, 100 μg/mL
  Growth temperature: 37°C
  Growth strain: DH5alpha
  Copy number: High Copy
Gene/Insert
  Gene/Insert name: tdTomato-T2A-mTurquoise2
  Species: Synthetic
  Cloning method: Restriction Enzyme; 5′ cloning site unknown (unknown if destroyed); 3′ cloning site unknown (unknown if destroyed)
  Sequencing primers: 5′ AACAATCGTTAATAATTAATTAATTGG; 3′ GAGTCACTTTAAAATTTGTATACAC
Terms and licenses: Academic/Nonprofit Terms; Industry Terms: Not Available to Industry
How to cite: pDRF1-GW tdTomato-T2A-mTurquoise2 was a gift from Bas Teusink (Addgene plasmid # 118439 ; http://n2t.net/addgene:118439 ; RRID:Addgene_118439)
