[The description below was written by a language model from this plasmid's Addgene catalogue record and pLannotate feature annotations shown in this document.]
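Description:
pDRF1-GW tdTomato-T2A-mTurquoise2 is a 9.2 kb yeast expression plasmid built on the Gateway-compatible pDRF1-GW backbone. It is an E. coli/Saccharomyces cerevisiae shuttle vector. In bacteria it replicates from a high-copy ColE1/pUC-type origin and is selected with ampicillin through the β-lactamase gene. In yeast it is maintained episomally at multiple copies by the 2μ origin and selected by uracil prototrophy through URA3 under its own promoter, a marker that can also be counterselected with 5-FOA. An f1 origin and remnants of a lac promoter/lacZα region are carried over from the parental cloning vector.

The synthetic insert sits between attB1 and attB2 recombination sites and consists of the tandem-dimer orange-red fluorescent protein tdTomato followed by the monomeric cyan protein mTurquoise2. The short unannotated gap between the two coding sequences corresponds to the T2A peptide named in the construct title. A 2A sequence causes ribosomal skipping during translation, so a single transcript yields two separate polypeptides in roughly one-to-one amounts, which matches the stated purpose of equimolar expression of the two proteins. Transcription ends at the ADH1 terminator downstream of attB2. The promoter driving the cassette is not named in the catalogue fields or the feature table. The region upstream of attB1 is annotated only with fragments of yeast genomic sequence.

The plasmid comes from a study characterising fluorescent proteins in vivo in budding yeast. In that setting, a fixed-stoichiometry pair lets one fluorophore's signal serve as an internal expression reference for the other, for example when comparing practical brightness between proteins.
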