Features (pLannotate 1.2.2; 26 found; start..end, strand, type, name):
      3..257     -  CDS            BRP1 (fragment): BRP1_YEAST - Protein predicted: Swiss-Prot protein existence level 4. From Saccharomyces cerevisiae (strain ATCC 204508 / S288c) (Baker's yeast).
    359..375     -  promoter       ARG4 promoter (fragment): S. cerevisiae ARG4
    480..563     +  CDS            YG007_YEAST: Protein predicted: Swiss-Prot protein existence level 4. From Saccharomyces cerevisiae (strain ATCC 204508 / S288c) (Baker's yeast).
    800..824     +  protein_bind   attB1: mutant version of attB; recombination site for the Gateway® BP reaction BP Clonase™
    842..2269    +  CDS            tdTomato: tdTomato is a basic (constitutively fluorescent) orange fluorescent protein published in 2004, derived from Discosoma sp.. It is reported to be a somewhat slowly-maturing tandem dimer with low acid sensitivity.
   2351..3070    +  CDS            mTurquoise2: enhanced monomeric variant of CFP (Goedhart et al., 2012) mammalian codon-optimized
   3080..3104    -  protein_bind   attB2: mutant version of attB; recombination site for the Gateway® BP reaction BP Clonase™
   3132..3158    +  misc_feature   MCS (fragment): pBluescript multiple cloning site
   3167..3185    -  promoter       T7 promoter: promoter for bacteriophage T7 RNA polymerase
   3186..3329    +  CDS            ADH1 (fragment): ADH1_YEAST - Also known as ADC1. Experimental evidence at protein level: Swiss-Prot protein existence level 1. This isozyme preferentially catalyzes the conversion of primary unbranched alcohols to their corresponding aldehydes. Also shows activity toward secondary alcohols. From Saccharomyces cerevisiae (strain ATCC 204508 / S288c) (Baker's yeast).
   3333..3520    +  terminator     ADH1 terminator: S. cerevisiae ADH1; transcription terminator for the S. cerevisiae alcohol dehydrogenase 1 (ADH1) gene
   3528..3685    +  CDS            lacZα (fragment): LacZα fragment of β-galactosidase; lacZ fragment
   3691..3742    -  misc_feature   bom (fragment): basis of mobility region from pBR322
   3747..3830    +  CDS            RAF1 (fragment): RAF_YEAST - Experimental evidence at transcript level: Swiss-Prot protein existence level 2. Antagonizes transcriptional repression of recombinase FLP by REP1-REP2. May play a role in plasmid partitioning. From Saccharomyces cerevisiae (strain ATCC 204508 / S288c) (Baker's yeast).
   3984..5330    -  rep_origin     2μ ori: yeast 2μ plasmid origin of replication
   5335..5351    -  promoter       tet promoter (fragment): E. coli promoter for tetracycline efflux protein gene
   5441..6244    -  CDS            URA3: orotidine-5'-phosphate decarboxylase, required for uracil biosynthesis; S. cerevisiae URA3; yeast auxotrophic marker, counterselectable with 5-fluoroorotic acid (5-FOA)
   6245..6460    -  promoter       URA3 promoter: S. cerevisiae URA3
   6571..6675    +  promoter       AmpR promoter: bla
   6676..7536    +  CDS            AmpR: β-lactamase; bla; confers resistance to ampicillin, carbenicillin, and related antibiotics
   7707..8295    +  rep_origin     ori: high-copy-number ColE1/pMB1/pBR322/pUC origin of replication
   8478..8570    +  CDS            lacI (fragment): lac repressor; lacI; The lac repressor binds to the lac operator to inhibit transcription in E. coli. This inhibition can be relieved by adding lactose or isopropyl-β-D-thiogalactopyranoside (IPTG).
   8583..8604    +  protein_bind   CAP binding site: CAP binding activates transcription in the presence of cAMP. E. coli catabolite activator protein
   8619..8649    +  promoter       lac promoter: promoter for the E. coli lac operon
   8657..8673    +  protein_bind   lac operator: The lac repressor binds to the lac operator to inhibit transcription in E. coli. This inhibition can be relieved by adding lactose or isopropyl-β-D-thiogalactopyranoside (IPTG). lac repressor encoded by lacI
   8754..9182    -  rep_origin     f1 ori (sequence partly withheld): f1 bacteriophage origin of replication; arrow indicates direction of (+) strand synthesis
>Addgene plasmid #118439 | pDRF1-GW tdTomato-T2A-mTurquoise2 | depositor full sequence | sequence record 223801 | pDRF1-GW tdTomato-T2A-mTurquoise2 sequence 9190 bps
CAAGCTTCCTGAAACGGAGAAACATAAACAGGCATTGCTGGGATCACCCATACATCACTCTGTTTTGCCT
GACCTTTTCCGGTAATTTGAAAACAAACCCGGTCTCGAAGCGGAGATCCGGCGATAATTACCGCAGAAAT
AAACCCATACACGAGACGTAGAACCAGCCGCACATGGCCGGAGAAACTCCTGCGAGAATTTCGTAAACTC
GCGCGCATTGCATCTGTATTTCCTAATGCGGCACTTCCAGGCCTCGATCGAGACCGTTTATCCATTGCTT
TTTTGTTGTCTTTTTCCCTCGTTCACAGAAAGTCTGAAGAAGCTATAGTAGAACTATGAGCTTTTTTTGT
TTCTGTTTTCCTTTTTTTTTTTTTTACCTCTGTGGAAATTGTTACTCTCACACTCTTTAGTTCGTTTGTT
TGTTTTGTTTATTCCAATTATGACCGGTGACGAAACGTGGTCGATGGTGGGTACCGCTTATGCTCCCCTC
CATTAGTTTCGATTATATAAAAAGGCCAAATATTGTATTATTTTCAAATGTCCTATCATTATCGTCTAAC
ATCTAATTTCTCTTAAATTTTTTCTCTTTCTTTCCTATAACACCAATAGTGAAAATCTTTTTTTCTTCTA
TATCTACAAAAACTTTTTTTTTCTATCAACCTCGTTGATAAATTTTTTCTTTAACAATCGTTAATAATTA
ATTAATTGGAAAATAACCATTTTTTCTCTCTTTTATACACACATTCAAAAGAAAGAAAAAAAATATACCC
CAGCCTCGACTAGTGAATTCGCGGCCATCACAAGTTTGTACAAAAAAGCAGGCTGCTAGCGCTACCGGTC
GATGGTGAGCAAGGGCGAGGAGGTCATCAAAGAGTTCATGCGCTTCAAGGTGCGCATGGAGGGCTCCATG
AACGGCCACGAGTTCGAGATCGAGGGCGAGGGCGAGGGCCGCCCCTACGAGGGCACCCAGACCGCCAAGC
TGAAGGTGACCAAGGGCGGCCCCCTGCCCTTCGCCTGGGACATCCTGTCCCCCCAGTTCATGTACGGCTC
CAAGGCGTACGTGAAGCACCCCGCCGACATCCCCGATTACAAGAAGCTGTCCTTCCCCGAGGGCTTCAAG
TGGGAGCGCGTGATGAACTTCGAGGACGGCGGTCTGGTGACCGTGACCCAGGACTCCTCCCTGCAGGACG
GCACGCTGATCTACAAGGTGAAGATGCGCGGCACCAACTTCCCCCCCGACGGCCCCGTAATGCAGAAGAA
GACCATGGGCTGGGAGGCCTCCACCGAGCGCCTGTACCCCCGCGACGGCGTGCTGAAGGGCGAGATCCAC
CAGGCCCTGAAGCTGAAGGACGGCGGCCACTACCTGGTGGAGTTCAAGACCATCTACATGGCCAAGAAGC
CCGTGCAACTGCCCGGCTACTACTACGTGGACACCAAGCTGGACATCACCTCCCACAACGAGGACTACAC
CATCGTGGAACAGTACGAGCGCTCCGAGGGCCGCCACCACCTGTTCCTGGGGCATGGCACCGGCAGCACC
GGCAGCGGCAGCTCCGGCACCGCCTCCTCCGAGGACAACAACATGGCCGTCATCAAAGAGTTCATGCGCT
TCAAGGTGCGCATGGAGGGCTCCATGAACGGCCACGAGTTCGAGATCGAGGGCGAGGGCGAGGGCCGCCC
CTACGAGGGCACCCAGACCGCCAAGCTGAAGGTGACCAAGGGCGGCCCCCTGCCCTTCGCCTGGGACATC
CTGTCCCCCCAGTTCATGTACGGCTCCAAGGCGTACGTGAAGCACCCCGCCGACATCCCCGATTACAAGA
AGCTGTCCTTCCCCGAGGGCTTCAAGTGGGAGCGCGTGATGAACTTCGAGGACGGCGGTCTGGTGACCGT
GACCCAGGACTCCTCCCTGCAGGACGGCACGCTGATCTACAAGGTGAAGATGCGCGGCACCAACTTCCCC
CCCGACGGCCCCGTAATGCAGAAGAAGACCATGGGCTGGGAGGCCTCCACCGAGCGCCTGTACCCCCGCG
ACGGCGTGCTGAAGGGCGAGATCCACCAGGCCCTGAAGCTGAAGGACGGCGGCCACTACCTGGTGGAGTT
CAAGACCATCTACATGGCCAAGAAGCCCGTGCAACTGCCCGGCTACTACTACGTGGACACCAAGCTGGAC
ATCACCTCCCACAACGAGGACTACACCATCGTGGAACAGTACGAGCGCTCCGAGGGCCGCCACCACCTGT
TCCTGTACGGCATGGACGAGCTGTACAAGTCCGGAGAGGGCAGAGGAAGTCTTCTAACATGCGGTGACGT
GGAGGAGAATCCCGGCCCTGGGGATCCACCGGTCGCCACCATGGTGAGCAAGGGCGAGGAGCTGTTCACC
GGGGTGGTGCCCATCCTGGTCGAGCTGGACGGCGACGTAAACGGCCACAAGTTCAGCGTGTCCGGCGAGG
GCGAGGGCGATGCCACCTACGGCAAGCTGACCCTGAAGTTCATCTGCACCACCGGCAAGCTGCCCGTGCC
CTGGCCCACCCTCGTGACCACCCTGTCCTGGGGCGTGCAGTGCTTCGCCCGCTACCCCGACCACATGAAG
CAGCACGACTTCTTCAAGTCCGCCATGCCCGAAGGCTACGTCCAGGAGCGCACCATCTTCTTCAAGGACG
ACGGCAACTACAAGACCCGCGCCGAGGTGAAGTTCGAGGGCGACACCCTGGTGAACCGCATCGAGCTGAA
GGGCATCGACTTCAAGGAGGACGGCAACATCCTGGGGCACAAGCTGGAGTACAACTACTTTAGCGACAAC
GTCTATATCACCGCCGACAAGCAGAAGAACGGCATCAAGGCCAACTTCAAGATCCGCCACAACATCGAGG
ACGGCGGCGTGCAGCTCGCCGACCACTACCAGCAGAACACCCCCATCGGCGACGGCCCCGTGCTGCTGCC
CGACAACCACTACCTGAGCACCCAGTCCAAGCTGAGCAAAGACCCCAACGAGAAGCGCGATCACATGGTC
CTGCTGGAGTTCGTGACCGCCGCCGGGATCACTCTCGGCATGGACGAGCTGTACAAGTAAAGCGGCCGCA
CCCAGCTTTCTTGTACAAAGTGGTGTAGTTAATTCATGATGGCCGCTGCAGGTCGACCTCGAGGGGGGGC
CCGGTACCCAATTCGCCCTATAGTGAGTCGTATTACGCGCGGATCCAGCTTTGGACTTCTTCGCCAGAGG
TTTGGTCAAGTCTCCAATCAAGGTTGTCGGCTTGTCTACCTTGCCAGAAATTTACGAAAAGATGGAAAAG
GGTCAAATCGTTGGTAGATACGTTGTTGACACTTCTAAATAAGCGAATTTCTTATGATTTATGATTTTTA
TTATTAAATAAGTTATAAAAAAAATAAGTGTATACAAATTTTAAAGTGACTCTTAGGTTTTAAAACGANA
ATTCTTATTCTTGAGTAACTCTTTCCTGTAGGTCAGGTTGCTTTCTCAGGTATAGCATGAGGTCGCTCTT
ATTGACCACACCTCTACCGGCATGCCAATTCACTGGCCGTCGTTTTACAACGTCGTGACTGGGAAAACCC
TGGCGTTACCCAACTTAATCGCCTTGCAGCACATCCCCCTTTCGCCAGCTGGCGTAATAGCGAAGAGGCC
CGCACCGATCGCCCTTCCCAACAGTTGCGCAGCCTGAATGGCGAATGGCGCCTGATGCGGTATTTTCTCC
TTACGCATCTGTGCGGTATTTCACACCGCATAATCGGATCGTACTTGTTACCCATCATTGAATTTTGAAC
ATCCGAACCTGGGAGTTTTCCCTGAAACAGATAGTATATTTGAACCTGTATAATAATATATAGTCTAGCG
CTTTACGGAAGACAATGTATGTATTTCGGTTCCTGGAGAAACTATTGCATCTATTGCATAGGTAATCTTG
CACGTCGCATCCCCGGTTCATTTTCTGCGTTTCCATCTTGCACTTCAATAGCATATCTTTGTTAACGAAG
CATCTGTGCTTCATTTTGTAGAACAAAAATGCAACGCGAGAGCGCTAATTTTTCAAACAAAGAATCTGAG
CTGCATTTTTACAGAACAGAAATGCAACGCGAAAGCGCTATTTTACCAACGAAGAATCTGTGCTTCATTT
TTGTAAAACAAAAATGCAACGCGAGAGCGCTAATTTTTCAAACAAAGAATCTGAGCTGCATTTTTACAGA
ACAGAAATGCAACGCGAGAGCGCTATTTTACCAACAAAGAATCTATACTTCTTTTTTGTTCTACAAAAAT
GCATCCCGAGAGCGCTATTTTTCTAACAAAGCATCTTAGATTACTTTTTTTCTCCTTTGTGCGCTCTATA
ATGCAGTCTCTTGATAACTTTTTGCACTGTAGGTCCGTTAAGGTTAGAAGAAGGCTACTTTGGTGTCTAT
TTTCTCTTCCATAAAAAAAGCCTGACTCCACTTCCCGCGTTTACTGATTACTAGCGAAGCTGCGGGTGCA
TTTTTTCAAGATAAAGGCATCCCCGATTATATTCTATACCGATGTGGATTGCGCATACTTTGTGAACAGA
AAGTGATAGCGTTGATGATTCTTCATTGGTCAGAAAATTATGAACGGTTTCTTCTATTTTGTCTCTATAT
ACTACGTATAGGAAATGTTTACATTTTCGTATTGTTTTCGATTCACTCTATGAATAGTTCTTACTACAAT
TTTTTTGTCTAAAGAGTAATACTAGAGATAAACATAAAAAATGTAGAGGTCGAGTTTAGATGCAAGTTCA
AGGAGCGAAAGGTGGATGGGTAGGTTATATAGGGATATAGCACAGAGATATATAGCAAAGAGATACTTTT
GAGCAATGTTTGTGGAAGCGGTATTCGCAATATTTTAGTAGCTCGTTACAGTCCGGTGCGTTTTTGGTTT
TTTGAAAGTGCGTCTTCAGAGCGCTTTTGGTTTTCAAAAGCGCTCTGAAGTTCCTATACTTTCTAGCTAG
AGAATAGGAACTTCGGAATAGGAACTTCAAAGCGTTTCCGAAAACGAGCGCTTCCGAAAATGCAACGCGA
GCTGCGCACATACAGCTCACTGTTCACGTCGCACCTATATCTGCGTGTTGCCTGTATATATATATACATG
AGAAGAACGGCATAGTGCGTGTTTATGCTTAAATGCGTACTTATATGCGTCTATTTATGTAGGATGAAAG
GTAGTCTAGTACCTCCTGTGATATTATCCCATTCCATGCGGGGTATCGTATGCTTCCTTCAGCACTACCC
TTTAGCTGTTCTATATGCTGCCACTCCTCAATTGGATTAGTCTCATCCTTCAATGCTATCATTTCCTTTG
ATATTGGATCGATCCGATGATAAGCTGTCAAACATGAGAATTGGGTAATAACTGATATAATTAAATTGAA
GCTCTAATTTGTGAGTTTAGTATACATGCATTTACTTATAATACAGTTTTTTAGTTTTGCTGGCCGCATC
TTCTCAAATATGCTTCCCAGCCTGCTTTTCTGTAACGTTCACCCTCTACCTTAGCATCCCTTCCCTTTGC
AAATAGTCCTCTTCCAACAATAATAATGTCAGATCCTGTAGAGACCACATCATCCACGGTTCTATACTGT
TGACCCAATGCGTCTCCCTTGTCATCTAAACCCACACCGGGTGTCATAATCAACCAATCGTAACCTTCAT
CTCTTCCACCCATGTCTCTTTGAGCAATAAAGCCGATAACAAAATCTTTGTCGCTCTTCGCAATGTCAAC
AGTACCCTTAGTATATTCTCCAGTAGATAGGGAGCCCTTGCATGACAATTCTGCTAACATCAAAAGGCCT
CTAGGTTCCTTTGTTACTTCTTCTGCCGCCTGCTTCAAACCGCTAACAATACCTGGGCCCACCACACCGT
GTGCATTCGTAATGTCTGCCCATTCTGCTATTCTGTATACACCCGCAGAGTACTGCAATTTGACTGTATT
ACCAATGTCAGCAAATTTTCTGTCTTCGAAGAGTAAAAAATTGTACTTGGCGGATAATGCCTTTAGCGGC
TTAACTGTGCCCTCCATGGAAAAATCAGTCAAGATATCCACATGTGTTTTTAGTAAACAAATTTTGGGAC
CTAATGCTTCAACTAACTCCAGTAATTCCTTGGTGGTACGAACATCCAATGAAGCACACAAGTTTGTTTG
CTTTTCGTGCATGATATTAAATAGCTTGGCAGCAACAGGACTAGGATGAGTAGCAGCACGTTCCTTATAT
GTAGCTTTCGACATGATTTATCTTCGTTTCCTGCATGTTTTTGTTCTGTGCAGTTGGGTTAAGAATACTG
GGCAATTTCATGTTTCTTCAACACTACATATGCGTATATATACCAATCTAAGTCTGTGCTCCTTCCTTCG
TTCTTCCTTCTGTTCGGAGATTACCGAATCAAAAAAATTTCAAGGAAACCGAAATCAAAAAAAAGAATAA
AAAAAAAATGATGAATTGAAAAGCTAATTCTTGAAGACGAAAGGGCCTCGTGATACGCCTATTTTTATAG
GTTAATGTCATGATAATAATGGTTTCTTAGACGTCAGGTGGCACTTTTCGGGGAAATGTGCGCGGAACCC
CTATTTGTTTATTTTTCTAAATACATTCAAATATGTATCCGCTCATGAGACAATAACCCTGATAAATGCT
TCAATAATATTGAAAAAGGAAGAGTATGAGTATTCAACATTTCCGTGTCGCCCTTATTCCCTTTTTTGCG
GCATTTTGCCTTCCTGTTTTTGCTCACCCAGAAACGCTGGTGAAAGTAAAAGATGCTGAAGATCAGTTGG
GTGCACGAGTGGGTTACATCGAACTGGATCTCAACAGCGGTAAGATCCTTGAGAGTTTTCGCCCCGAAGA
ACGTTTTCCAATGATGAGCACTTTTAAAGTTCTGCTATGTGGCGCGGTATTATCCCGTATTGACGCCGGG
CAAGAGCAACTCGGTCGCCGCATACACTATTCTCAGAATGACTTGGTTGAGTACTCACCAGTCACAGAAA
AGCATCTTACGGATGGCATGACAGTAAGAGAATTATGCAGTGCTGCCATAACCATGAGTGATAACACTGC
GGCCAACTTACTTCTGACAACGATCGGAGGACCGAAGGAGCTAACCGCTTTTTTGCACAACATGGGGGAT
CATGTAACTCGCCTTGATCGTTGGGAACCGGAGCTGAATGAAGCCATACCAAACGACGAGCGTGACACCA
CGATGCCTGTAGCAATGGCAACAACGTTGCGCAAACTATTAACTGGCGAACTACTTACTCTAGCTTCCCG
GCAACAATTAATAGACTGGATGGAGGCGGATAAAGTTGCAGGACCACTTCTGCGCTCGGCCCTTCCGGCT
GGCTGGTTTATTGCTGATAAATCTGGAGCCGGTGAGCGTGGGTCTCGCGGTATCATTGCAGCACTGGGGC
CAGATGGTAAGCCCTCCCGTATCGTAGTTATCTACACGACGGGGAGTCAGGCAACTATGGATGAACGAAA
TAGACAGATCGCTGAGATAGGTGCCTCACTGATTAAGCATTGGTAACTGTCAGACCAAGTTTACTCATAT
ATACTTTAGATTGATTTAAAACTTCATTTTTAATTTAAAAGGATCTAGGTGAAGATCCTTTTTGATAATC
TCATGACCAAAATCCCTTAACGTGAGTTTTCGTTCCACTGAGCGTCAGACCCCGTAGAAAAGATCAAAGG
ATCTTCTTGAGATCCTTTTTTTCTGCGCGTAATCTGCTGCTTGCAAACAAAAAAACCACCGCTACCAGCG
GTGGTTTGTTTGCCGGATCAAGAGCTACCAACTCTTTTTCCGAAGGTAACTGGCTTCAGCAGAGCGCAGA
TACCAAATACTGTTCTTCTAGTGTAGCCGTAGTTAGGCCACCACTTCAAGAACTCTGTAGCACCGCCTAC
ATACCTCGCTCTGCTAATCCTGTTACCAGTGGCTGCTGCCAGTGGCGATAAGTCGTGTCTTACCGGGTTG
GACTCAAGACGATAGTTACCGGATAAGGCGCAGCGGTCGGGCTGAACGGGGGGTTCGTGCACACAGCCCA
GCTTGGAGCGAACGACCTACACCGAACTGAGATACCTACAGCGTGAGCTATGAGAAAGCGCCACGCTTCC
CGAAGGGAGAAAGGCGGACAGGTATCCGGTAAGCGGCAGGGTCGGAACAGGAGAGCGCACGAGGGAGCTT
CCAGGGGGAAACGCCTGGTATCTTTATAGTCCTGTCGGGTTTCGCCACCTCTGACTTGAGCGTCGATTTT
TGTGATGCTCGTCAGGGGGGCGGAGCCTATGGAAAAACGCCAGCAACGCGGCCTTTTTACGGTTCCTGGC
CTTTTGCTGGCCTTTTGCTCACATGTTCTTTCCTGCGTTATCCCCTGATTCTGTGGATAACCGTATTACC
GCCTTTGAGTGAGCTGATACCGCTCGCCGCAGCCGAACGACCGAGCGCAGCGAGTCAGTGAGCGAGGAAG
CGGAAGAGCGCCCAATACGCAAACCGCCTCTCCCCGCGCGTTGGCCGATTCATTAATGCAGCTGGCACGA
CAGGTTTCCCGACTGGAAAGCGGGCAGTGAGCGCAACGCAATTAATGTGAGTTAGCTCACTCATTAGGCA
CCCCAGGCTTTACACTTTATGCTTCCGGCTCGTATGTTGTGTGGAATTGTGAGCGGATAACAATTTCACA
CAGGAAACAGCTATGACCATGATTACGCCAAGCTTACCGCATCAGGAAATTGTAAGCGTTAATATTTTGT
TAAAATTCGCGTTAAATTTTTGTTAAATCAGCTCATTTTTTAACCAATAGGCCGAAATCGGCAAAATCCC
TTATAAATCAAAAGAATAGACCGAGATAGGGT
[37 nt withheld, positions 8853-8889]
AAAGAACGTGGACTCCAACGTCAAAGG
[49 nt withheld, positions 8917-8965]
T
[91 nt withheld, positions 8967-9057]
G
[124 nt withheld, positions 9059-9182]
CCATTCGC
