Features (pLannotate 1.2.2; 26 found; start..end, strand, type, name):
      3..257     -  CDS            BRP1 (fragment): BRP1_YEAST - Protein predicted: Swiss-Prot protein existence level 4. From Saccharomyces cerevisiae (strain ATCC 204508 / S288c) (Baker's yeast).
    359..375     -  promoter       ARG4 promoter (fragment): S. cerevisiae ARG4
    480..563     +  CDS            YG007_YEAST: Protein predicted: Swiss-Prot protein existence level 4. From Saccharomyces cerevisiae (strain ATCC 204508 / S288c) (Baker's yeast).
    800..824     +  protein_bind   attB1: mutant version of attB; recombination site for the Gateway® BP reaction BP Clonase™
    842..2269    +  CDS            tdTomato: tdTomato is a basic (constitutively fluorescent) orange fluorescent protein published in 2004, derived from Discosoma sp.. It is reported to be a somewhat slowly-maturing tandem dimer with low acid sensitivity.
   2351..3070    +  CDS            mTurquoise2: enhanced monomeric variant of CFP (Goedhart et al., 2012) mammalian codon-optimized
   3080..3104    -  protein_bind   attB2: mutant version of attB; recombination site for the Gateway® BP reaction BP Clonase™
   3132..3158    +  misc_feature   MCS (fragment): pBluescript multiple cloning site
   3167..3185    -  promoter       T7 promoter: promoter for bacteriophage T7 RNA polymerase
   3186..3329    +  CDS            ADH1 (fragment): ADH1_YEAST - Also known as ADC1. Experimental evidence at protein level: Swiss-Prot protein existence level 1. This isozyme preferentially catalyzes the conversion of primary unbranched alcohols to their corresponding aldehydes. Also shows activity toward secondary alcohols. From Saccharomyces cerevisiae (strain ATCC 204508 / S288c) (Baker's yeast).
   3333..3520    +  terminator     ADH1 terminator: S. cerevisiae ADH1; transcription terminator for the S. cerevisiae alcohol dehydrogenase 1 (ADH1) gene
   3528..3685    +  CDS            lacZα (fragment): LacZα fragment of β-galactosidase; lacZ fragment
   3691..3742    -  misc_feature   bom (fragment): basis of mobility region from pBR322
   3747..3830    +  CDS            RAF1 (fragment): RAF_YEAST - Experimental evidence at transcript level: Swiss-Prot protein existence level 2. Antagonizes transcriptional repression of recombinase FLP by REP1-REP2. May play a role in plasmid partitioning. From Saccharomyces cerevisiae (strain ATCC 204508 / S288c) (Baker's yeast).
   3984..5330    -  rep_origin     2μ ori: yeast 2μ plasmid origin of replication
   5335..5351    -  promoter       tet promoter (fragment): E. coli promoter for tetracycline efflux protein gene
   5441..6244    -  CDS            URA3: orotidine-5'-phosphate decarboxylase, required for uracil biosynthesis; S. cerevisiae URA3; yeast auxotrophic marker, counterselectable with 5-fluoroorotic acid (5-FOA)
   6245..6460    -  promoter       URA3 promoter: S. cerevisiae URA3
   6571..6675    +  promoter       AmpR promoter: bla
   6676..7536    +  CDS            AmpR: β-lactamase; bla; confers resistance to ampicillin, carbenicillin, and related antibiotics
   7707..8295    +  rep_origin     ori: high-copy-number ColE1/pMB1/pBR322/pUC origin of replication
   8478..8570    +  CDS            lacI (fragment): lac repressor; lacI; The lac repressor binds to the lac operator to inhibit transcription in E. coli. This inhibition can be relieved by adding lactose or isopropyl-β-D-thiogalactopyranoside (IPTG).
   8583..8604    +  protein_bind   CAP binding site: CAP binding activates transcription in the presence of cAMP. E. coli catabolite activator protein
   8619..8649    +  promoter       lac promoter: promoter for the E. coli lac operon
   8657..8673    +  protein_bind   lac operator: The lac repressor binds to the lac operator to inhibit transcription in E. coli. This inhibition can be relieved by adding lactose or isopropyl-β-D-thiogalactopyranoside (IPTG). lac repressor encoded by lacI
   8754..9182    -  rep_origin     f1 ori (sequence partly withheld): f1 bacteriophage origin of replication; arrow indicates direction of (+) strand synthesis
>Addgene plasmid #118439 | pDRF1-GW tdTomato-T2A-mTurquoise2 | addgene full sequence | sequence record 236399 | Addgene NGS Result
CAAGCTTCCTGAAACGGAGAAACATAAACAGGCATTGCTGGGATCACCCATACATCACTCTGTTTTGCCT
GACCTTTTCCGGTAATTTGAAAACAAACCCGGTCTCGAAGCGGAGATCCGGCGATAATTACCGCAGAAAT
AAACCCATACACGAGACGTAGAACCAGCCGCACATGGCCGGAGAAACTCCTGCGAGAATTTCGTAAACTC
GCGCGCATTGCATCTGTATTTCCTAATGCGGCACTTCCAGGCCTCGATCGAGACCGTTTATCCATTGCTT
TTTTGTTGTCTTTTTCCCTCGTTCACAGAAAGTCTGAAGAAGCTATAGTAGAACTATGAGCTTTTTTTGT
TTCTGTTTTCCTTTTTTTTTTTTTTACCTCTGTGGAAATTGTTACTCTCACACTCTTTAGTTCGTTTGTT
TGTTTTGTTTATTCCAATTATGACCGGTGACGAAACGTGGTCGATGGTGGGTACCGCTTATGCTCCCCTC
CATTAGTTTCGATTATATAAAAAGGCCAAATATTGTATTATTTTCAAATGTCCTATCATTATCGTCTAAC
ATCTAATTTCTCTTAAATTTTTTCTCTTTCTTTCCTATAACACCAATAGTGAAAATCTTTTTTTCTTCTA
TATCTACAAAAACTTTTTTTTTCTATCAACCTCGTTGATAAATTTTTTCTTTAACAATCGTTAATAATTA
ATTAATTGGAAAATAACCATTTTTTCTCTCTTTTATACACACATTCAAAAGAAAGAAAAAAAATATACCC
CAGCCTCGACTAGTGAATTCGCGGCCATCACAAGTTTGTACAAAAAAGCAGGCTGCTAGCGCTACCGGTC
GATGGTGAGCAAGGGCGAGGAGGTCATCAAAGAGTTCATGCGCTTCAAGGTGCGCATGGAGGGCTCCATG
AACGGCCACGAGTTCGAGATCGAGGGCGAGGGCGAGGGCCGCCCCTACGAGGGCACCCAGACCGCCAAGC
TGAAGGTGACCAAGGGCGGCCCCCTGCCCTTCGCCTGGGACATCCTGTCCCCCCAGTTCATGTACGGCTC
CAAGGCGTACGTGAAGCACCCCGCCGACATCCCCGATTACAAGAAGCTGTCCTTCCCCGAGGGCTTCAAG
TGGGAGCGCGTGATGAACTTCGAGGACGGCGGTCTGGTGACCGTGACCCAGGACTCCTCCCTGCAGGACG
GCACGCTGATCTACAAGGTGAAGATGCGCGGCACCAACTTCCCCCCCGACGGCCCCGTAATGCAGAAGAA
GACCATGGGCTGGGAGGCCTCCACCGAGCGCCTGTACCCCCGCGACGGCGTGCTGAAGGGCGAGATCCAC
CAGGCCCTGAAGCTGAAGGACGGCGGCCACTACCTGGTGGAGTTCAAGACCATCTACATGGCCAAGAAGC
CCGTGCAACTGCCCGGCTACTACTACGTGGACACCAAGCTGGACATCACCTCCCACAACGAGGACTACAC
CATCGTGGAACAGTACGAGCGCTCCGAGGGCCGCCACCACCTGTTCCTGGGGCATGGCACCGGCAGCACC
GGCAGCGGCAGCTCCGGCACCGCCTCCTCCGAGGACAACAACATGGCCGTCATCAAAGAGTTCATGCGCT
TCAAGGTGCGCATGGAGGGCTCCATGAACGGCCACGAGTTCGAGATCGAGGGCGAGGGCGAGGGCCGCCC
CTACGAGGGCACCCAGACCGCCAAGCTGAAGGTGACCAAGGGCGGCCCCCTGCCCTTCGCCTGGGACATC
CTGTCCCCCCAGTTCATGTACGGCTCCAAGGCGTACGTGAAGCACCCCGCCGACATCCCCGATTACAAGA
AGCTGTCCTTCCCCGAGGGCTTCAAGTGGGAGCGCGTGATGAACTTCGAGGACGGCGGTCTGGTGACCGT
GACCCAGGACTCCTCCCTGCAGGACGGCACGCTGATCTACAAGGTGAAGATGCGCGGCACCAACTTCCCC
CCCGACGGCCCCGTAATGCAGAAGAAGACCATGGGCTGGGAGGCCTCCACCGAGCGCCTGTACCCCCGCG
ACGGCGTGCTGAAGGGCGAGATCCACCAGGCCCTGAAGCTGAAGGACGGCGGCCACTACCTGGTGGAGTT
CAAGACCATCTACATGGCCAAGAAGCCCGTGCAACTGCCCGGCTACTACTACGTGGACACCAAGCTGGAC
ATCACCTCCCACAACGAGGACTACACCATCGTGGAACAGTACGAGCGCTCCGAGGGCCGCCACCACCTGT
TCCTGTACGGCATGGACGAGCTGTACAAGTCCGGAGAGGGCAGAGGAAGTCTTCTAACATGCGGTGACGT
GGAGGAGAATCCCGGCCCTGGGGATCCACCGGTCGCCACCATGGTGAGCAAGGGCGAGGAGCTGTTCACC
GGGGTGGTGCCCATCCTGGTCGAGCTGGACGGCGACGTAAACGGCCACAAGTTCAGCGTGTCCGGCGAGG
GCGAGGGCGATGCCACCTACGGCAAGCTGACCCTGAAGTTCATCTGCACCACCGGCAAGCTGCCCGTGCC
CTGGCCCACCCTCGTGACCACCCTGTCCTGGGGCGTGCAGTGCTTCGCCCGCTACCCCGACCACATGAAG
CAGCACGACTTCTTCAAGTCCGCCATGCCCGAAGGCTACGTCCAGGAGCGCACCATCTTCTTCAAGGACG
ACGGCAACTACAAGACCCGCGCCGAGGTGAAGTTCGAGGGCGACACCCTGGTGAACCGCATCGAGCTGAA
GGGCATCGACTTCAAGGAGGACGGCAACATCCTGGGGCACAAGCTGGAGTACAACTACTTTAGCGACAAC
GTCTATATCACCGCCGACAAGCAGAAGAACGGCATCAAGGCCAACTTCAAGATCCGCCACAACATCGAGG
ACGGCGGCGTGCAGCTCGCCGACCACTACCAGCAGAACACCCCCATCGGCGACGGCCCCGTGCTGCTGCC
CGACAACCACTACCTGAGCACCCAGTCCAAGCTGAGCAAAGACCCCAACGAGAAGCGCGATCACATGGTC
CTGCTGGAGTTCGTGACCGCCGCCGGGATCACTCTCGGCATGGACGAGCTGTACAAGTAAAGCGGCCGCA
CCCAGCTTTCTTGTACAAAGTGGTGTAGTTAATTCATGATGGCCGCTGCAGGTCGACCTCGAGGGGGGGC
CCGGTACCCAATTCGCCCTATAGTGAGTCGTATTACGCGCGGATCCAGCTTTGGACTTCTTCGCCAGAGG
TTTGGTCAAGTCTCCAATCAAGGTTGTCGGCTTGTCTACCTTGCCAGAAATTTACGAAAAGATGGAAAAG
GGTCAAATCGTTGGTAGATACGTTGTTGACACTTCTAAATAAGCGAATTTCTTATGATTTATGATTTTTA
TTATTAAATAAGTTATAAAAAAAATAAGTGTATACAAATTTTAAAGTGACTCTTAGGTTTTAAAACGAAA
ATTCTTATTCTTGAGTAACTCTTTCCTGTAGGTCAGGTTGCTTTCTCAGGTATAGCATGAGGTCGCTCTT
ATTGACCACACCTCTACCGGCATGCCAATTCACTGGCCGTCGTTTTACAACGTCGTGACTGGGAAAACCC
TGGCGTTACCCAACTTAATCGCCTTGCAGCACATCCCCCTTTCGCCAGCTGGCGTAATAGCGAAGAGGCC
CGCACCGATCGCCCTTCCCAACAGTTGCGCAGCCTGAATGGCGAATGGCGCCTGATGCGGTATTTTCTCC
TTACGCATCTGTGCGGTATTTCACACCGCATAATCGGATCGTACTTGTTACCCATCATTGAATTTTGAAC
ATCCGAACCTGGGAGTTTTCCCTGAAACAGATAGTATATTTGAACCTGTATAATAATATATAGTCTAGCG
CTTTACGGAAGACAATGTATGTATTTCGGTTCCTGGAGAAACTATTGCATCTATTGCATAGGTAATCTTG
CACGTCGCATCCCCGGTTCATTTTCTGCGTTTCCATCTTGCACTTCAATAGCATATCTTTGTTAACGAAG
CATCTGTGCTTCATTTTGTAGAACAAAAATGCAACGCGAGAGCGCTAATTTTTCAAACAAAGAATCTGAG
CTGCATTTTTACAGAACAGAAATGCAACGCGAAAGCGCTATTTTACCAACGAAGAATCTGTGCTTCATTT
TTGTAAAACAAAAATGCAACGCGAGAGCGCTAATTTTTCAAACAAAGAATCTGAGCTGCATTTTTACAGA
ACAGAAATGCAACGCGAGAGCGCTATTTTACCAACAAAGAATCTATACTTCTTTTTTGTTCTACAAAAAT
GCATCCCGAGAGCGCTATTTTTCTAACAAAGCATCTTAGATTACTTTTTTTCTCCTTTGTGCGCTCTATA
ATGCAGTCTCTTGATAACTTTTTGCACTGTAGGTCCGTTAAGGTTAGAAGAAGGCTACTTTGGTGTCTAT
TTTCTCTTCCATAAAAAAAGCCTGACTCCACTTCCCGCGTTTACTGATTACTAGCGAAGCTGCGGGTGCA
TTTTTTCAAGATAAAGGCATCCCCGATTATATTCTATACCGATGTGGATTGCGCATACTTTGTGAACAGA
AAGTGATAGCGTTGATGATTCTTCATTGGTCAGAAAATTATGAACGGTTTCTTCTATTTTGTCTCTATAT
ACTACGTATAGGAAATGTTTACATTTTCGTATTGTTTTCGATTCACTCTATGAATAGTTCTTACTACAAT
TTTTTTGTCTAAAGAGTAATACTAGAGATAAACATAAAAAATGTAGAGGTCGAGTTTAGATGCAAGTTCA
AGGAGCGAAAGGTGGATGGGTAGGTTATATAGGGATATAGCACAGAGATATATAGCAAAGAGATACTTTT
GAGCAATGTTTGTGGAAGCGGTATTCGCAATATTTTAGTAGCTCGTTACAGTCCGGTGCGTTTTTGGTTT
TTTGAAAGTGCGTCTTCAGAGCGCTTTTGGTTTTCAAAAGCGCTCTGAAGTTCCTATACTTTCTAGCTAG
AGAATAGGAACTTCGGAATAGGAACTTCAAAGCGTTTCCGAAAACGAGCGCTTCCGAAAATGCAACGCGA
GCTGCGCACATACAGCTCACTGTTCACGTCGCACCTATATCTGCGTGTTGCCTGTATATATATATACATG
AGAAGAACGGCATAGTGCGTGTTTATGCTTAAATGCGTACTTATATGCGTCTATTTATGTAGGATGAAAG
GTAGTCTAGTACCTCCTGTGATATTATCCCATTCCATGCGGGGTATCGTATGCTTCCTTCAGCACTACCC
TTTAGCTGTTCTATATGCTGCCACTCCTCAATTGGATTAGTCTCATCCTTCAATGCTATCATTTCCTTTG
ATATTGGATCGATCCGATGATAAGCTGTCAAACATGAGAATTGGGTAATAACTGATATAATTAAATTGAA
GCTCTAATTTGTGAGTTTAGTATACATGCATTTACTTATAATACAGTTTTTTAGTTTTGCTGGCCGCATC
TTCTCAAATATGCTTCCCAGCCTGCTTTTCTGTAACGTTCACCCTCTACCTTAGCATCCCTTCCCTTTGC
AAATAGTCCTCTTCCAACAATAATAATGTCAGATCCTGTAGAGACCACATCATCCACGGTTCTATACTGT
TGACCCAATGCGTCTCCCTTGTCATCTAAACCCACACCGGGTGTCATAATCAACCAATCGTAACCTTCAT
CTCTTCCACCCATGTCTCTTTGAGCAATAAAGCCGATAACAAAATCTTTGTCGCTCTTCGCAATGTCAAC
AGTACCCTTAGTATATTCTCCAGTAGATAGGGAGCCCTTGCATGACAATTCTGCTAACATCAAAAGGCCT
CTAGGTTCCTTTGTTACTTCTTCTGCCGCCTGCTTCAAACCGCTAACAATACCTGGGCCCACCACACCGT
GTGCATTCGTAATGTCTGCCCATTCTGCTATTCTGTATACACCCGCAGAGTACTGCAATTTGACTGTATT
ACCAATGTCAGCAAATTTTCTGTCTTCGAAGAGTAAAAAATTGTACTTGGCGGATAATGCCTTTAGCGGC
TTAACTGTGCCCTCCATGGAAAAATCAGTCAAGATATCCACATGTGTTTTTAGTAAACAAATTTTGGGAC
CTAATGCTTCAACTAACTCCAGTAATTCCTTGGTGGTACGAACATCCAATGAAGCACACAAGTTTGTTTG
CTTTTCGTGCATGATATTAAATAGCTTGGCAGCAACAGGACTAGGATGAGTAGCAGCACGTTCCTTATAT
GTAGCTTTCGACATGATTTATCTTCGTTTCCTGCATGTTTTTGTTCTGTGCAGTTGGGTTAAGAATACTG
GGCAATTTCATGTTTCTTCAACACTACATATGCGTATATATACCAATCTAAGTCTGTGCTCCTTCCTTCG
TTCTTCCTTCTGTTCGGAGATTACCGAATCAAAAAAATTTCAAGGAAACCGAAATCAAAAAAAAGAATAA
AAAAAAAATGATGAATTGAAAAGCTAATTCTTGAAGACGAAAGGGCCTCGTGATACGCCTATTTTTATAG
GTTAATGTCATGATAATAATGGTTTCTTAGACGTCAGGTGGCACTTTTCGGGGAAATGTGCGCGGAACCC
CTATTTGTTTATTTTTCTAAATACATTCAAATATGTATCCGCTCATGAGACAATAACCCTGATAAATGCT
TCAATAATATTGAAAAAGGAAGAGTATGAGTATTCAACATTTCCGTGTCGCCCTTATTCCCTTTTTTGCG
GCATTTTGCCTTCCTGTTTTTGCTCACCCAGAAACGCTGGTGAAAGTAAAAGATGCTGAAGATCAGTTGG
GTGCACGAGTGGGTTACATCGAACTGGATCTCAACAGCGGTAAGATCCTTGAGAGTTTTCGCCCCGAAGA
ACGTTTTCCAATGATGAGCACTTTTAAAGTTCTGCTATGTGGCGCGGTATTATCCCGTATTGACGCCGGG
CAAGAGCAACTCGGTCGCCGCATACACTATTCTCAGAATGACTTGGTTGAGTACTCACCAGTCACAGAAA
AGCATCTTACGGATGGCATGACAGTAAGAGAATTATGCAGTGCTGCCATAACCATGAGTGATAACACTGC
GGCCAACTTACTTCTGACAACGATCGGAGGACCGAAGGAGCTAACCGCTTTTTTGCACAACATGGGGGAT
CATGTAACTCGCCTTGATCGTTGGGAACCGGAGCTGAATGAAGCCATACCAAACGACGAGCGTGACACCA
CGATGCCTGTAGCAATGGCAACAACGTTGCGCAAACTATTAACTGGCGAACTACTTACTCTAGCTTCCCG
GCAACAATTAATAGACTGGATGGAGGCGGATAAAGTTGCAGGACCACTTCTGCGCTCGGCCCTTCCGGCT
GGCTGGTTTATTGCTGATAAATCTGGAGCCGGTGAGCGTGGGTCTCGCGGTATCATTGCAGCACTGGGGC
CAGATGGTAAGCCCTCCCGTATCGTAGTTATCTACACGACGGGGAGTCAGGCAACTATGGATGAACGAAA
TAGACAGATCGCTGAGATAGGTGCCTCACTGATTAAGCATTGGTAACTGTCAGACCAAGTTTACTCATAT
ATACTTTAGATTGATTTAAAACTTCATTTTTAATTTAAAAGGATCTAGGTGAAGATCCTTTTTGATAATC
TCATGACCAAAATCCCTTAACGTGAGTTTTCGTTCCACTGAGCGTCAGACCCCGTAGAAAAGATCAAAGG
ATCTTCTTGAGATCCTTTTTTTCTGCGCGTAATCTGCTGCTTGCAAACAAAAAAACCACCGCTACCAGCG
GTGGTTTGTTTGCCGGATCAAGAGCTACCAACTCTTTTTCCGAAGGTAACTGGCTTCAGCAGAGCGCAGA
TACCAAATACTGTTCTTCTAGTGTAGCCGTAGTTAGGCCACCACTTCAAGAACTCTGTAGCACCGCCTAC
ATACCTCGCTCTGCTAATCCTGTTACCAGTGGCTGCTGCCAGTGGCGATAAGTCGTGTCTTACCGGGTTG
GACTCAAGACGATAGTTACCGGATAAGGCGCAGCGGTCGGGCTGAACGGGGGGTTCGTGCACACAGCCCA
GCTTGGAGCGAACGACCTACACCGAACTGAGATACCTACAGCGTGAGCTATGAGAAAGCGCCACGCTTCC
CGAAGGGAGAAAGGCGGACAGGTATCCGGTAAGCGGCAGGGTCGGAACAGGAGAGCGCACGAGGGAGCTT
CCAGGGGGAAACGCCTGGTATCTTTATAGTCCTGTCGGGTTTCGCCACCTCTGACTTGAGCGTCGATTTT
TGTGATGCTCGTCAGGGGGGCGGAGCCTATGGAAAAACGCCAGCAACGCGGCCTTTTTACGGTTCCTGGC
CTTTTGCTGGCCTTTTGCTCACATGTTCTTTCCTGCGTTATCCCCTGATTCTGTGGATAACCGTATTACC
GCCTTTGAGTGAGCTGATACCGCTCGCCGCAGCCGAACGACCGAGCGCAGCGAGTCAGTGAGCGAGGAAG
CGGAAGAGCGCCCAATACGCAAACCGCCTCTCCCCGCGCGTTGGCCGATTCATTAATGCAGCTGGCACGA
CAGGTTTCCCGACTGGAAAGCGGGCAGTGAGCGCAACGCAATTAATGTGAGTTAGCTCACTCATTAGGCA
CCCCAGGCTTTACACTTTATGCTTCCGGCTCGTATGTTGTGTGGAATTGTGAGCGGATAACAATTTCACA
CAGGAAACAGCTATGACCATGATTACGCCAAGCTTACCGCATCAGGAAATTGTAAGCGTTAATATTTTGT
TAAAATTCGCGTTAAATTTTTGTTAAATCAGCTCATTTTTTAACCAATAGGCCGAAATCGGCAAAATCCC
TTATAAATCAAAAGAATAGACCGAGATAGGGT
[37 nt withheld, positions 8853-8889]
AAAGAACGTGGACTCCAACGTCAAAGG
[49 nt withheld, positions 8917-8965]
T
[91 nt withheld, positions 8967-9057]
G
[124 nt withheld, positions 9059-9182]
CCATTCGC
